>Addgene plasmid #208405 | pMtnA FLAG-IntS7 puro | addgene full sequence | sequence record 416778 | Addgene NGS Result
GGTCGACGGTGTGGCGCGTGGCGGGGTAGTCGGCGAACGCGGCGGCGAGGGTGCGTACGGCCCGGGGGAC
GTCGTCGCGGGTGGCGAGGCGCACCGTGGGCTTGTACTCGGTCATGGAAGGTCGTCTCCTTGTGAGGGGT
CAGGGGCGTGGGTCAGGGGATGGTGGCGGCACCGGTCGTGGCGGCCGACCTGCAGGCATGCAAGCTATCC
AATTCCTGCAGCCCGGGGGATCTGTTGTAATTTATAATTTATATTTCCTTTCTTAATAAATAAATAAATA
GTCAAGTTTATGTTTGAGTTTTATGATTTATATTTTAAGTTATTTCAACTGCAACACCAGCACCACGACC
TACTTACAGCAAAAAACGTACAAGAAGGAAAGAAGGAATAAAAAGAGTGGTATTCTCTTACAATATGTTT
TATGGCATAAAAGGTGTGGCCATTCATATCAAATATAAAGTAGTGTTGTTTAACGTTACTTTTGTAGGTT
GAATAGTATATTCCAACAGATGATGAGGGGTTCCCAATCCTAAACCCATTTGCCGTTCCCAGAAGCATGA
AACCACCACGCACCCGATCCTCTAGGACAACAACAATTGCATTCATTTTATGTTTCAGGTTCAGGGGGAG
GTGTGGGAGGTTTTTTAAAGCAAGTAAAACCTCTACAAATGTGGTATGGCTGATTATGATCAGTCGACCT
GCAGGCATGCAAGCTTGGCGTAATCATGGTCATAGCTGTTTCCTGTGTGAAATTGTTATCCGCTCACAAT
TCCACACAACATACGAGCCGGAAGCATAAAGTGTAAAGCCTGGGGTGCCTAATGAGTGAGCTAACTCACA
TTAATTGCGTTGCGCTCACTGCCCGCTTTCCAGTCGGGAAACCTGTCGTGCCAGCTGCATTAATGAATCG
GCCAACGCGCGGGGAGAGGCGGTTTGCGTATTGGGCGCTCTTCCGCTTCCTCGCTCACTGACTCGCTGCG
CTCGGTCGTTCGGCTGCGGCGAGCGGTATCAGCTCACTCAAAGGCGGTAATACGGTTATCCACAGAATCA
GGGGATAACGCAGGAAAGAACATGTGAGCAAAAGGCCAGCAAAAGGCCAGGAACCGTAAAAAGGCCGCGT
TGCTGGCGTTTTTCCATAGGCTCCGCCCCCCTGACGAGCATCACAAAAATCGACGCTCAAGTCAGAGGTG
GCGAAACCCGACAGGACTATAAAGATACCAGGCGTTTCCCCCTGGAAGCTCCCTCGTGCGCTCTCCTGTT
CCGACCCTGCCGCTTACCGGATACCTGTCCGCCTTTCTCCCTTCGGGAAGCGTGGCGCTTTCTCATAGCT
CACGCTGTAGGTATCTCAGTTCGGTGTAGGTCGTTCGCTCCAAGCTGGGCTGTGTGCACGAACCCCCCGT
TCAGCCCGACCGCTGCGCCTTATCCGGTAACTATCGTCTTGAGTCCAACCCGGTAAGACACGACTTATCG
CCACTGGCAGCAGCCACTGGTAACAGGATTAGCAGAGCGAGGTATGTAGGCGGTGCTACAGAGTTCTTGA
AGTGGTGGCCTAACTACGGCTACACTAGAAGAACAGTATTTGGTATCTGCGCTCTGCTGAAGCCAGTTAC
CTTCGGAAAAAGAGTTGGTAGCTCTTGATCCGGCAAACAAACCACCGCTGGTAGCGGTGGTTTTTTTGTT
TGCAAGCAGCAGATTACGCGCAGAAAAAAAGGATCTCAAGAAGATCCTTTGATCTTTTCTACGGGGTCTG
ACGCTCAGTGGAACGAAAACTCACGTTAAGGGATTTTGGTCATGAGATTATCAAAAAGGATCTTCACCTA
GATCCTTTTAAATTAAAAATGAAGTTTTAAATCAATCTAAAGTATATATGAGTAAACTTGGTCTGACAGT
TACCAATGCTTAATCAGTGAGGCACCTATCTCAGCGATCTGTCTATTTCGTTCATCCATAGTTGCCTGAC
TCCCCGTCGTGTAGATAACTACGATACGGGAGGGCTTACCATCTGGCCCCAGTGCTGCAATGATACCGCG
AGACCCACGCTCACCGGCTCCAGATTTATCAGCAATAAACCAGCCAGCCGGAAGGGCCGAGCGCAGAAGT
GGTCCTGCAACTTTATCCGCCTCCATCCAGTCTATTAATTGTTGCCGGGAAGCTAGAGTAAGTAGTTCGC
CAGTTAATAGTTTGCGCAACGTTGTTGCCATTGCTACAGGCATCGTGGTGTCACGCTCGTCGTTTGGTAT
GGCTTCATTCAGCTCCGGTTCCCAACGATCAAGGCGAGTTACATGATCCCCCATGTTGTGCAAAAAAGCG
GTTAGCTCCTTCGGTCCTCCGATCGTTGTCAGAAGTAAGTTGGCCGCAGTGTTATCACTCATGGTTATGG
CAGCACTGCATAATTCTCTTACTGTCATGCCATCCGTAAGATGCTTTTCTGTGACTGGTGAGTACTCAAC
CAAGTCATTCTGAGAATAGTGTATGCGGCGACCGAGTTGCTCTTGCCCGGCGTCAATACGGGATAATACC
GCGCCACATAGCAGAACTTTAAAAGTGCTCATCATTGGAAAACGTTCTTCGGGGCGAAAACTCTCAAGGA
TCTTACCGCTGTTGAGATCCAGTTCGATGTAACCCACTCGTGCACCCAACTGATCTTCAGCATCTTTTAC
TTTCACCAGCGTTTCTGGGTGAGCAAAAACAGGAAGGCAAAATGCCGCAAAAAAGGGAATAAGGGCGACA
CGGAAATGTTGAATACTCATACTCTTCCTTTTTCAATATTATTGAAGCATTTATCAGGGTTATTGTCTCA
TGAGCGGATACATATTTGAATGTATTTAGAAAAATAAACAAATAGGGGTTCCGCGCACATTTCCCCGAAA
AGTGCCACCTGACGTCTAAGAAACCATTATTATCATGACATTAACCTATAAAAATAGGCGTATCACGAGG
CCCTTTCGTCTCGCGCGTTTCGGTGATGACGGTGAAAACCTCTGACACATGCAGCTCCCGGAGACGGTCA
CAGCTTGTCTGTAAGCGGATGCCGGGAGCAGACAAGCCCGTCAGGGCGCGTCAGCGGGTGTTGGCGGGTG
TCGGGGCTGGCTTAACTATGCGGCATCAGAGCAGATTGTACTGAGAGTGCACCATATGCGGTGTGAAATA
CCGCACAGATGCGTAAGGAGAAAATACCGCATCAGGCGCCATTCGCCATTCAGGCTGCGCAACTGTTGGG
AAGGGCGATCGGTGCGGGCCTCTTCGCTATTACGCCAGCTGGCGAAAGGGGGATGTGCTGCAAGGCGATT
AAGTTGGGTAACGCCAGGGTTTTCCCAGTCACGACGTTGTAAAACGACGGCCAGTGAATTAATTCGTTGC
AGGACAGGATGTGGTGCCCGATGTGACTAGCTCTTTGCTGCAGGCCGTCCTATCCTCTGGTTCCGATAAG
AGACCCAGAACTCCGGCCCCCCACCGCCCACCGCCACCCCCATACATATGTGGTACGCAAGTAAGAGTGC
CTGCGCATGCCCCATGTGCCCCACCAAGAGCTTTGCATCCCATACAAGTCCCCAAAGTGGAGAACCGAAC
CAATTCTTCGCGGGCAGAACAAAAGCTTCTGCACACGTCTCCACTCGAATTTGGAGCCGGCCGGCGTGTG
CAAAAGAGGTGAATCGAACGAAAGACCCGTGTGTAAAGCCGCGTTTCCAAAATGTATAAAACCGAGAGCA
TCTGGCCAATGTGCATCAGTTGTGGTCAGCAGCAAAATCAAGTGAATCATCTCAGTGCAACTAAAGGGGG
GATCTAGATCGGGGTACCATGGACTACAAAGACCATGACGGTGATTATAAAGATCATGATATCGATTACA
AGGATGACGATGACAAGGATCCACTAGTCATGTCTCACCTGACCGGCACCCGCGTGAGCACCTTCAACGA
GAGCTTCCTTAACGAAAATGAGCACGACTCGAATGCGGTGCTCATGGAACTGGACAAGGGACTGCGGAGC
ACCAAGCAGGGAATCCAGTGCGAGGCGGTCGTCCGCTTTCCGCGCCTCTTCGAGAAGTATCCGTTTCCCA
TTCTCATCAACTCGTCGTTCATTAAGCTGGCCGATTACTTTGTCAGCGGATCGAATCTGCTGCGCTTCTG
GGTGCTCCGTGTTTGCCAGCAGAGCGAGAATCATCTGGACAAGATCCTCAACATTGACAGCTTTGTGCGC
TGTATCTTTGTGGTGATGCACTCCAACGATCCGGTGGCGCGTGCTCTCCTCCTGCGCACCTTGGGCGCCG
TTTCCCGTGTGATTCCCGAGAAGCAACAGGTTCATCATGCCATTCGACGTGCTCTGGATAGCCACGATAC
CGTCGAGGTGGAGGCTGCCATCTATGCCAGCAGCTGCTTTGCCGCCCAGTCAAGTTCCTTTGCCATCAGC
ATGTGCGCCAAGATTTCGGACATGATCGAATCGCTTCAGGTGCCGGTGCCAATGAAGCTGCTCCTGATTC
CCGTGTTGCGACACATGCATCACGAGGCTACCACAGCGTCACTGGTTAGCAGACTGTGCATGGATCTGCT
GCCCAAATATCCAGCCCAGAGCTTTGTGGTGGCCATCATAGACACGCTCACTCAATTGTCATCACGAACG
CTGGTGGGAGTGCCCGGTCAGCTGGATGTTCTGCTGGATTTCATGCAGGACTTAAGGACACCAGTACGCA
TACAGGTGCTGCGATCTTTCAACGAGTTGGCCGGACGTCAGAGCGTTCATGCCTGGCCCAAGCCAGCCAT
CAAAGCGCTCATTGATCGTTTTGAATTGTGTACCAATTCCAAGGAGCAGTTCCTCTTCCTCTCAATCCTG
CTGAAGTTAAGCGAGTGCCCGCTTACTTGCCAGCAGCTGCTTCGCGAGCATCGCGTAGCCCTGCTCCGTT
TGTGCATCCAGTGCATTAGCAAGCTGGACGACTACACCACCGCCACTCAGGCCATGGCAGTTTTGTCGGT
TCTAGTAGCATTTGGTTTAAAAAAAAAGGGCAGCGGCGAGCAGGTGGACGATATTCTTCATATGGTCAAC
CTGCACATGGAAGGATTGCTCCTTTGCACGGCCAAGCGGTCGGAGTGCACCCGCGATCTCCGTAGGGTGC
TGACATACGGTATAAGGATCACTAAAGCCAACGCTGAATTTGGAACATCCTTCATTGGGATCGTGACCAA
TAGCCTGGGAGATAAGGGTGCCTATCCGCCAGCCAATGCGGAACTTATGTGCGAGGCACTGGCGGGTCTG
TGTGAGCACTTTCAGCTGCGTAAGTACGCCTTTTCCACCGCAGAAGATTTGATAGTAGACGAAAACGCGA
TGGACACCGATGAGTTGCCCCCGCCCGAGATAAATCCCATGCTAGCTCGTTTGCCGCTCATTCTGCACAA
GCTGAACACCATTATCGACCAGGAGAATTGCGATCAACAGTTGCGCAGCGTGGAGATCCTGAGTTCTCTG
GTTCTACAAACCACCATGGGCTGTTACCTGCCGCAAAAGGTTGTTCAGTGCTTTGAGAAATGCCTCGGTA
GGCTTAACTGCTGGACGCTGTATAGGATTGCACGCACTGCTAGTCGCTATGGTCACCACTATGTGGCTGC
TCACATTTACACCAAGGTCTCCCAGATTGTGATCAGCGATCATATGCACTATTTCCTGGTGGCACTGTCG
CAGATCTCGCAGGCGGAGTGCATTCTTAACTATGGCTTGGAATACGCCTACATGCGGGACAATTATGCAC
CAAAGGTGGCACCGGAACCTCTAATTCCGCTGATGAAGCGCTTGGAAATGGCTAGTAATCTCTATCAGCA
AGCGCTGGCCAGCCTGCGAGCTGGCTCCTCGCCCCAGCATCCGTGCACCTTTCAGTTGGAGTATCTGAAG
ATAAGGGCGCAGTTTCTGCAGACCCTTCACCTGGCTGTGACCGTAAAGAATGCCCAGGTGATTGTGCCGC
CACCGGCAATAGCTGGAAGTTTGGCCCAGAACTCGCGCGACTATCTGCAAAAGTTTGGTCATGTCACGAA
CCAGCTGCGCAAGCTGGTGAAGGCACTAAAGGCCTGCGAGGAGACTTACGCTAGGCTATACAAATCCTCT
TTCGATGCGGATCACGTGACGCTGGAGTTTCTGGAGGTGGCTGAATTTCAGTGCGCTCTTTTCGCCCACA
TCATCGAGTCGATTTGCTACGCCACGCCTCCGGAACCGCCTGTATTTCTAACCACAGGCGATCACCCGGA
GACGCGCTACTTTGCCGCAAGCTGCCAGCGCATGGAGCAGATGCAAAAAAACCTGCCACAGGAGCCGGCC
AATGCCAAGACCATTAGTAACCGACATTTGGATGTCATCATTGCGCAGATCGAGATCATAACAAAGACAC
CGCTCTGCCTGCCGCGTTACTTCTTCCAGATTCTGCAGTCCACACAGATCAAGCTATCGGTGAGTCCGCA
GCCAAGGAGCGCCACCGAACCCGTGAATGTCCAGTCGGGCAGTAATCTGGTTATCAAGGTCGAGGGTGTC
CTGCAGCACTTTAGCAAGCAGAAGAAACACTTCCGTCGCGTGGAGTCCGTTCAATTAAGCCTCACCTCAC
AGCTAATCACGCCGCCACCGCGATCCTCGCAAGAGCTGCCCAAGCAGGGCGCCAACGATACTGTGACCCT
CAATCAGATTGTAAAGCCCCAGCGCGATTTCCTCTCCGGCAGCTTCCTGTTGCCCATCTCCAATGGCGGG
CACTTCCAGGTGACGCTGGAAACATTCGTGGTGGACGAGAATGGCATTACCTGGTGCACTGGCCCCAAAT
CCTCGATGGTGGTGCGGGTGCTGGAGGATCCTAGCAAGCAGGGCGCTCCAGCGCCGAGCACTTCCCAGGC
AGTGGGACAGACGAGGAGGTTTTAACTCGAGTCTAGAGGGCCCGCGGTTCGAAGGTAAGCCTATCCCTAA
CCCTCTCCTCGGTCTCGATTCTACGCGTACCGGTCATCATCACCATCACCATTGAGTTTAAACCCGCTGA
TCAGCCTCGACTGTGCCTTCTAAGATCCAGACATGATAAGATACATTGATGAGTTTGGACAAACCACAAC
TAGAATGCAGTGAAAAAAATGCTTTATTTGTGAAATTTGTGATGCTATTGCTTTATTTGTAACCATTATA
AGCTGCAATAAACAAGTTCTAGGGTCGGTGGGCCTCGGGGGCGGGTGCGGGGTCGGCGGGGCCGCCCCGG
GTGGCTTCGGTCGGAGCCATGGGGTCGTGCGCTCCTTTCGGTCGGGCGCTGCGGGTCGTGGGGCGGGCGT
CAGGCACCGGGCTTGCGGGTCATGCACCAGGTGCGCGGTCCTTCGGGCACCTCGACGTCGGCGGTGACGG
TGAAGCCGAGCCGCTCGTAGAAGGGGAGGTTGCGGGGCGCGGAGGTCTCCAGGAAGGCGGGCACCCCGGC
GCGCTCGGCCGCCTCCACTCCGGGGAGCACGACGGCGCTGCCCAGACCCTTGCCCTGGTGGTCGGGCGAG
ACGCCGACGGTGGCCAGGAACCACGCGGGCTCCTTGGGCCGGTGCGGCGCCAGGAGGCCTTCCATCTGTT
GCTGCGCGGCCAGCCGGGAACCGCTCAACTCGGCCATGCGCGGGCCGATCTCGGCGAACACCGCCCCCGC
TTCGACGCTCTCCGGCGTGGTCCAGACCGCCACCGCGGCGCCGTCGTCCGCGACCCACACCTTGCCGATG
TCGAGCCCGACGCGCGTGAGGAAGAGTTCTTGCAGCTCGGTGACCCGCTCGATGTGGCGGTCCG
Features (pLannotate 1.2.2; 22 found; start..end, strand, type, name):
    186..206     +  misc_feature   MCS (fragment): pUC18/19 multiple cloning site
    206..232     -  misc_feature   MCS (fragment): pBluescript multiple cloning site
    232..508     -  promoter       copia promoter: strong promoter from the Drosophila transposable element copia (Sinclair et al., 1986)
    608..692     -  CDS            large T antigen (fragment): large T antigen from SV40 (simian virus 40)
    692..716     +  misc_feature   MCS (fragment): pUC18/19 multiple cloning site
    753..769     -  protein_bind   lac operator: The lac repressor binds to the lac operator to inhibit transcription in E. coli. This inhibition can be relieved by adding lactose or isopropyl-β-D-thiogalactopyranoside (IPTG). lac repressor encoded by lacI
    777..807     -  promoter       lac promoter: promoter for the E. coli lac operon
    822..843     -  protein_bind   CAP binding site: CAP binding activates transcription in the presence of cAMP. E. coli catabolite activator protein
    856..948     -  CDS            lacI (fragment): lac repressor; lacI; The lac repressor binds to the lac operator to inhibit transcription in E. coli. This inhibition can be relieved by adding lactose or isopropyl-β-D-thiogalactopyranoside (IPTG).
   1131..1719    -  rep_origin     ori: high-copy-number ColE1/pMB1/pBR322/pUC origin of replication
   1890..2750    -  CDS            AmpR: β-lactamase; bla; confers resistance to ampicillin, carbenicillin, and related antibiotics
   2751..2855    -  promoter       AmpR promoter: bla
   2950..2985    +  CDS            rop (fragment): Rop protein, which maintains plasmids at low copy number; rop
   3087..3186    +  misc_feature   bom (fragment): basis of mobility region from pBR322
   3192..3349    -  CDS            lacZα (fragment): LacZα fragment of β-galactosidase; lacZ fragment
   3351..3777    +  promoter       MT promoter: Drosophila metallothionein promoter
   3802..3867    +  CDS            3xFLAG: three tandem FLAG® epitope tags, followed by an enterokinase cleavage site
   3880..6882    +  CDS            defl: INT7_DROME - Also known as IntS7 From Drosophila melanogaster (Fruit fly).
   6914..6955    +  CDS            V5 tag: epitope tag from simian virus 5
   7024..7158    -  polyA_signal   SV40 poly(A) signal: SV40 polyadenylation signal
   7165..7230    -  CDS            dmpM (fragment): DMPM_STRAD - Protein inferred from homology: Swiss-Prot protein existence level 3. From Streptomyces alboniger.
   7280..115     -  CDS            PuroR (across the origin): puromycin N-acetyltransferase; pac from Streptomyces alboniger; confers resistance to puromycin
