[The description below was written by a language model from this plasmid's Addgene catalogue record and pLannotate feature annotations shown in this document.]
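Description:
pMtnA FLAG-IntS7 puro is a 7,764 bp insect expression plasmid built on the pMT FLAG MCS puro backbone and designed for inducible expression of Drosophila melanogaster IntS7 (gene defl, CG18176), a subunit of the Integrator complex. It is propagated in E. coli using a high-copy ColE1/pUC-type origin and an ampicillin resistance gene (β-lactamase with its own promoter). Remnants of pUC/pBR322-derived sequence, including lac promoter/operator, lacZα, rop and bom fragments, are also annotated and are cloning vestiges rather than functional parts.

The expression cassette is driven by the Drosophila metallothionein A (MtnA/MT) promoter, which is induced by metal ions such as copper and so allows transcription to be switched on and adjusted in fly cells. Downstream lies a backbone-encoded N-terminal 3xFLAG epitope, followed by the IntS7 open reading frame of about 3 kb, inserted between SpeI and XhoI sites that were both retained. A V5 tag sequence is annotated just after the coding region, but the record lists only the FLAG tag and does not indicate whether V5 is translated in frame. An SV40 poly(A) signal is annotated beyond it, on the opposite strand.

A second cassette on the reverse strand uses the strong copia transposon promoter to express puromycin N-acetyltransferase. This permits puromycin selection of transfected insect cells and the derivation of stable lines. The plasmid suits inducible expression, FLAG-based detection or immunoprecipitation, and rescue-type experiments, and it was deposited with a study of how Integrator subunits influence premature transcription termination.
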