Addgene plasmid #208405: pMtnA FLAG-IntS7 puro
Purpose: Expresses FLAG-tagged Drosophila IntS7 from inducible MtnA promoter
Depositing lab: Jeremy Wilusz. Depositing organization: Baylor College of Medicine. Publication: IntS6 and the Integrator phosphatase module tune the efficiency of select premature transcription termination events. Fujiwara R, Zhai SN, Liang D, Shah AP, Tracey M, Ma XK, Fields CJ, Mendoza-Figueroa MS, Meline MC, Tatomer DC, Yang L, Wilusz JE. Mol Cell. 2023 Nov 14:S1097-2765(23)00902-4. doi: 10.1016/j.molcel.2023.10.035. PubMed 37995689.
Backbone
  Vector backbone: pMT FLAG MCS puro
  Total vector size (bp): 7764
  Vector type: Insect Expression
  Selectable markers: Puromycin
Growth in bacteria
  Bacterial resistance: Ampicillin, 100 μg/mL
  Growth temperature: 37°C
  Growth strain: DH5alpha
  Copy number: Unknown
Gene/Insert
  Gene/Insert name: pMT FLAG MCS puro (alt name: IntS7)
  Species: D. melanogaster (fly)
  Entrez Gene: defl (a.k.a. Dmel_CG18176, CG18176, Dmel\CG18176, Int7, IntS7)
  Promoter: MtnA
  Tag / fusion protein: 3xFLAG (N terminal on backbone)
  Cloning method: Restriction Enzyme; 5′ cloning site SpeI (not destroyed); 3′ cloning site XhoI (not destroyed)
  Sequencing primers: 5′ gtgtgtaaagccgcgtttcc
Terms and licenses: Academic/Nonprofit Terms; Industry Terms: Not Available to Industry
How to cite: pMtnA FLAG-IntS7 puro was a gift from Jeremy Wilusz (Addgene plasmid # 208405 ; http://n2t.net/addgene:208405 ; RRID:Addgene_208405)
